>Addgene plasmid #209330 | pLCS109 | addgene full sequence | sequence record 420444 | Addgene NGS Result
TCGCGCGTTTCGGTGATGACGGTGAAAACCTCTGACACATGCAGCTCCCGGAGACGGTCACAGCTTGTCT
GTAAGCGGATGCCGGGAGCAGACAAGCCCGTCAGGGCGCGTCAGCGGGTGTTGGCGGGTGTCGGGGCTGG
CTTAACTATGCGGCATCAGAGCAGATTGTACTGAGAGTGCACCATATGCGGTGTGAAATACCGCACAGAT
GCGTAAGGAGAAAATACCGCATCAGGCGCCATTCGCCATTCAGGCTGCGCAACTGTTGGGAAGGGCGATC
GGTGCGGGCCTCTTCGCTATTACGCCAGCTGGCGAAAGGGGGATGTGCTGCAAGGCGATTAAGTTGGGTA
ACGCCAGGGTTTTCCCAGTCACGACGTTGTAAAACGACGGCCAGTGCCAAACTTTCGCGAAGCACCCACC
CTAAGCCACATTTTAATCCTTCTGTTGGCCATGCCCCATCAAAGTTGCACTTAACCCAAGATTGTGGTGG
AGCTTCCCATGTTTCTCGTCTGTCCCGACGGTGTTGTGGTTGGTGCTTTCCTTACATTCTGAGCCTCTTT
CCTTCTAATCCACTCATCTGCATCTTCTTGTGTCCTTACTAATACCTCATTGGTTCCAAATTCCCTCCCT
TTAAGCACCAGCTCGTTTCTGTTCTTCCACAGCCTCCCAAGTATCCAAGGGACTAAAGCCTCCACATTCT
TCAGATCAGGATATTCTTGTTTAAGATGTTGAACTCTATGGAGGTTTGTATGAACTGATGATCTAGGACC
GGATAAGTTCCCTTCTTCATAGCGAACTTATTCAAAGAATGTTTTGTGTATCATTCTTGTTACATTGTTA
TTAATGAAAAAATATTATTGGTCATTGGACTGAACACGAGTGTTAAATATGGACCAGGCCCCAAATAAGA
TCCATTGATATATGAATTAAATAACAAGAATAAATCGAGTCACCAAACCACTTGCCTTTTTTAACGAGAC
TTGTTCACCAACTTGATACAAAAGTCATTATCCTATGCAAATCAATAATCATACAAAAATATCCAATAAC
ACTAAAAAATTAAAAGAAATGGATAATTTCACAATATGTTATACGATAAAGAAGTTACTTTTCCAAGAAA
TTCACTGATTTTATAAGCCCACTTGCATTAGATAAATGGCAAAAAAAAACAAAAAGGAAAAGAAATAAAG
CACGAAGAATTCTAGAAAATACGAAATACGCTTCAATGCAGTGGGACCCACGGTTCAATTATTGCCAATT
TTCAGCTCCACCGTATATTTAAAAAATAAAACGATAATGCTAAAAAAATATAAATCGTAACGATCGTTAA
ATCTCAACGGCTGGATCTTATGACGACCGTTAGAAATTGTGGTTGTCGACGAGTCAGTAATAAACGGCGT
CAAAGTGGTTGCAGCCGGCACACACGAGTCGTGTTTATCAACTCAAAGCACAAATACTTTTCCTCAACCT
AAAAATAAGGCAATTAGCCAAAAACAACTTTGCGTGTAAACAACGCTCAATACACGTGTCATTTTATTAT
TAGCTATTGCTTCACCGCCTTAGCTTTCTCGTGACCTAGTCGTCCTCGTCTTTTCTTCTTCTTCTTCTAT
AAAACAATACCCAAAGAGCTCTTCTTCTTCACAATTCAGATTTCAATTTCTCAAAATCTTAAAAACTTTC
TCTCAATTCTCTCTACCGTGATCAAGGTAAATTTCTGTGTTCCTTATTCTCTCAAAATCTTCGATTTTGT
TTTCGTTCGATCCCAATTTCGTATATGTTCTTTGGTTTAGATTCTGTTAATCTTAGATCGAAGACGATTT
TCTGGGTTTGATCGTTAGATATCATCTTAATTCTCGATTAGGGTTTCATAGATATCATCCGATTTGTTCA
AATAATTTGAGTTTTGTCGAATAATTACTCTTCGATTTGTGATTTCTATCTAGATCTGGTGTTAGTTTCT
AGTTTGTGCGATCGAATTTGTCCTCGAGATGGTTTCTAAGGGAGAAGAACTTATTAAAGAAAACATGCAT
ATGAAACTGTACATGGAGGGAACTGTTGATAACCATCATTTCAAGTGTACTTCAGAGGGTGAGGGTAAGC
CTTACGAGGGTACTCAAACCATGAGAATTAAGGTGGTTGAAGGAGGACCTCTTCCTTTTGCTTTTGATAT
TCTTGCTACCTCTTTCTTGTACGGTTCAAAGACATTTATTAACCATACGCAGGGAATCCCTGACTTCTTT
AAACAGTCTTTCCCTGAAGGGTTCACCTGGGAAAGGGTTACTACATATGAAGATGGTGGAGTGTTGACCG
CAACCCAGGATACCTCTCTTCAAGATGGATGTCTTATCTACAATGTTAAGATCAGAGGAGTTAACTTTAC
TAGTAACGGACCAGTTATGCAGAAGAAGACACTTGGATGGGAGGCTTTTACAGAGACATTGTATCCTGCT
GATGGTGGATTGGAAGGTAGAAATGATATGGCTTTGAAACTCGTTGGTGGTTCACATTTGATTGCTAATG
CTAAGACAACTTACAGATCTAAAAAACCAGCTAAGAACTTGAAGATGCCTGGAGTGTACTACGTTGATTA
TAGATTAGAAAGAATTAAGGAGGCTAATAATGAGACATACGTTGAACAGCATGAGGTGGCTGTTGCTAGA
TATTGTGATCTTCCTAGCAAGTTGGGACATAAGTTAAACTCCGGACTCAGATCACGAGCTCAAGCTTCAA
ATTCTGCAGTCGACGGTACCGCGGGCCCGGGATCATCAACAAGTTTGTACAAAAAAGCTGAACGAGAAAC
GTAAAATGATATAAATATCAATATATTAAATTAGATTTTGCATAAAAAACAGACTACATAATACTGTAAA
ACACAACATATCCAGTCACTATGGCGGCCGCATTAGGCACCCCAGGCTTTACACTTTATGCTTCCGGCTC
GTATAATGTGTGGATTTTGAGTTAGGATCCGTCGAGATTTTCAGGAGCTAAGGAAGCTAAAATGGAGAAA
AAAATCACTGGATATACCACCGTTGATATATCCCAATGGCATCGTAAAGAACATTTTGAGGCATTTCAGT
CAGTTGCTCAATGTACCTATAACCAGACCGTTCAGCTGGATATTACGGCCTTTTTAAAGACCGTAAAGAA
AAATAAGCACAAGTTTTATCCGGCCTTTATTCACATTCTTGCCCGCCTGATGAATGCTCATCCGGAGTTC
CGTATGGCAATGAAAGACGGTGAGCTGGTGATATGGGATAGTGTTCACCCTTGTTACACCGTTTTCCATG
AGCAAACTGAAACGTTTTCATCGCTCTGGAGTGAATACCACGACGATTTCCGGCAGTTTCTACACATATA
TTCGCAAGATGTGGCGTGTTACGGTGAAAACCTGGCCTATTTCCCTAAAGGGTTTATTGAGAATATGTTT
TTCGTCTCAGCCAATCCCTGGGTGAGTTTCACCAGTTTTGATTTAAACGTGGCCAATATGGACAACTTCT
TCGCCCCCGTTTTCACCATGGGCAAATATTATACGCAAGGCGACAAGGTGCTGATGCCGCTGGCGATTCA
GGTTCATCATGCCGTTTGTGATGGCTTCCATGTCGGCAGAATGCTTAATGAATTACAACAGTACTGCGAT
GAGTGGCAGGGCGGGGCGTAAAGATCTGGATCCGGCTTACTAAAAGCCAGATAACAGTATGCGTATTTGC
GCGCTGATTTTTGCGGTATAAGAATATATACTGATATGTATACCCGAAGTATGTCAAAAAGAGGTATGCT
ATGAAGCAGCGTATTACAGTGACAGTTGACAGCGACAGCTATCAGTTGCTCAAGGCATATATGATGTCAA
TATCTCCGGTCTGGTAAGCACAACCATGCAGAATGAAGCCCGTCGTCTGCGTGCCGAACGCTGGAAAGCG
GAAAATCAGGAAGGGATGGCTGAGGTCGCCCGGTTTATTGAAATGAACGGCTCTTTTGCTGACGAGAACA
GGGGCTGGTGAAATGCAGTTTAAGGTTTACACCTATAAAAGAGAGAGCCGTTATCGTCTGTTTGTGGATG
TACAGAGTGATATTATTGACACGCCCGGGCGACGGATGGTGATCCCCCTGGCCAGTGCACGTCTGCTGTC
AGATAAAGTCTCCCGTGAACTTTACCCGGTGGTGCATATCGGGGATGAAAGCTGGCGCATGATGACCACC
GATATGGCCAGTGTGCCGGTCTCCGTTATCGGGGAAGAAGTGGCTGATCTCAGCCACCGCGAAAATGACA
TCAAAAACGCCATTAACCTGATGTTCTGGGGAATATAAATGTCAGGCTCCCTTATACACAGCCAGTCTGC
AGGTCGACCATAGTGACTGGATATGTTGTGTTTTACAGTATTATGTAGTCTGTTTTTTATGCAAAATCTA
ATTTAATATATTGATATTTATATCATTTTACGTTTCTCGTTCAGCTTTCTTGTACAAAGTGGTTGATGAT
CCTAGGTGAGTCTAGAGAGTTAATTAAGACCCGGGACTAGTCCCTAGAGTCCTGCTTTAATGAGATATGC
GAGACGCCTATGATCGCATGATATTTGCTTTCAATTCTGTTGTGCACGTTGTAAAAAACCTGAGCATGTG
TAGCTCAGATCCTTACCGCCGGTTTCGGTTCATTCTAATGAATATATCACCCGTTACTATCGTATTTTTA
TGAATAATATTCTCCGTTCAATTTACTGATTGTACCCTACTACTTATATGTACAATATTAAAATGAAAAC
AATATATTGTGCTGAATAGGTTTATAGCGACATCTATGATAGAGCGCCACAATAACAAACAATTGCGTTT
TATTATTACAAATCCAATTTTAAAAAAAGCGGCAGAACCGGTCAAACCTAAAAGACTGATTACATAAATC
TTATTCAAATTTCAAAAGTGCCCCAGGGGCTAGTATCTACGACACACCGAGCGGCGAACTAATAACGCTC
ACTGAAGGGAACTCCGGTTCCCCGCCGGCGCGCATGGGTGAGATTCCTTGAAGTTGAGTATTGGCCGTCC
GCTCTACCGAAAGTTACGGGCACCATTCAACCCGGTCCAGCACGGCGGCCGGGTAACCGACTTGCTGCCC
CGAGAATTATGCAGCATTTTTTTGGTGTATGTGGGCCCCAAATGAAGTGCAGGTCAAACCTTGACAGTGA
CGACAAATCGTTGGGCGGGTCCAGGGCGAATTTTGCGACAACATGTCGAGGCTCAGCAGGACCTGCAGGT
CGACTCTAGAGGATCCCCGGGTACCGAGCTCGAATTCGTAATCATGTCATAGCTGTTTCCTGTGTGAAAT
TGTTATCCGCTCACAATTCCACACAACATACGAGCCGGAAGCATAAAGTGTAAAGCCTGGGGTGCCTAAT
GAGTGAGCTAACTCACATTAATTGCGTTGCGCTCACTGCCCGCTTTCCAGTCGGGAAACCTGTCGTGCCA
GCTGCATTAATGAATCGGCCAACGCGCGGGGAGAGGCGGTTTGCGTATTGGGCGCTCTTCCGCTTCCTCG
CTCACTGACTCGCTGCGCTCGGTCGTTCGGCTGCGGCGAGCGGTATCAGCTCACTCAAAGGCGGTAATAC
GGTTATCCACAGAATCAGGGGATAACGCAGGAAAGAACATGTGAGCAAAAGGCCAGCAAAAGGCCAGGAA
CCGTAAAAAGGCCGCGTTGCTGGCGTTTTTCCATAGGCTCCGCCCCCCTGACGAGCATCACAAAAATCGA
CGCTCAAGTCAGAGGTGGCGAAACCCGACAGGACTATAAAGATACCAGGCGTTTCCCCCTGGAAGCTCCC
TCGTGCGCTCTCCTGTTCCGACCCTGCCGCTTACCGGATACCTGTCCGCCTTTCTCCCTTCGGGAAGCGT
GGCGCTTTCTCATAGCTCACGCTGTAGGTATCTCAGTTCGGTGTAGGTCGTTCGCTCCAAGCTGGGCTGT
GTGCACGAACCCCCCGTTCAGCCCGACCGCTGCGCCTTATCCGGTAACTATCGTCTTGAGTCCAACCCGG
TAAGACACGACTTATCGCCACTGGCAGCAGCCACTGGTAACAGGATTAGCAGAGCGAGGTATGTAGGCGG
TGCTACAGAGTTCTTGAAGTGGTGGCCTAACTACGGCTACACTAGAAGAACAGTATTTGGTATCTGCGCT
CTGCTGAAGCCAGTTACCTTCGGAAAAAGAGTTGGTAGCTCTTGATCCGGCAAACAAACCACCGCTGGTA
GCGGTGGTTTTTTTGTTTGCAAGCAGCAGATTACGCGCAGAAAAAAAGGATCTCAAGAAGATCCTTTGAT
CTTTTCTACGGGGTCTGACGCTCAGTGGAACGAAAACTCACGTTAAGGGATTTTGGTCATGAGATTATCA
AAAAGGATCTTCACCTAGATCCTTTTAAATTAAAAATGAAGTTTTAAATCAATCTAAAGTATATATGAGT
AAACTTGGTCTGACAGTTACCAATGCTTAATCAGTGAGGCACCTATCTCAGCGATCTGTCTATTTCGTTC
ATCCATAGTTGCCTGACTCCCCGTCGTGTAGATAACTACGATACGGGAGGGCTTACCATCTGGCCCCAGT
GCTGCAATGATACCGCGAGACCCACGCTCACCGGCTCCAGATTTATCAGCAATAAACCAGCCAGCCGGAA
GGGCCGAGCGCAGAAGTGGTCCTGCAACTTTATCCGCCTCCATCCAGTCTATTAATTGTTGCCGGGAAGC
TAGAGTAAGTAGTTCGCCAGTTAATAGTTTGCGCAACGTTGTTGCCATTGCTACAGGCATCGTGGTGTCA
CGCTCGTCGTTTGGTATGGCTTCATTCAGCTCCGGTTCCCAACGATCAAGGCGAGTTACATGATCCCCCA
TGTTGTGCAAAAAAGCGGTTAGCTCCTTCGGTCCTCCGATCGTTGTCAGAAGTAAGTTGGCCGCAGTGTT
ATCACTCATGGTTATGGCAGCACTGCATAATTCTCTTACTGTCATGCCATCCGTAAGATGCTTTTCTGTG
ACTGGTGAGTACTCAACCAAGTCATTCTGAGAATAGTGTATGCGGCGACCGAGTTGCTCTTGCCCGGCGT
CAATACGGGATAATACCGCGCCACATAGCAGAACTTTAAAAGTGCTCATCATTGGAAAACGTTCTTCGGG
GCGAAAACTCTCAAGGATCTTACCGCTGTTGAGATCCAGTTCGATGTAACCCACTCGTGCACCCAACTGA
TCTTCAGCATCTTTTACTTTCACCAGCGTTTCTGGGTGAGCAAAAACAGGAAGGCAAAATGCCGCAAAAA
AGGGAATAAGGGCGACACGGAAATGTTGAATACTCATACTCTTCCTTTTTCAATATTATTGAAGCATTTA
TCAGGGTTATTGTCTCATGAGCGGATACATATTTGAATGTATTTAGAAAAATAAACAAATAGGGGTTCCG
CGCACATTTCCCCGAAAAGTGCCACCTGACGTCTAAGAAACCATTATTATCATGACATTAACCTATAAAA
ATAGGCGTATCACGAGGCCCTTTCGTC
Features (pLannotate 1.2.2; 21 found; start..end, strand, type, name):
    137..236     +  misc_feature   bom (fragment): basis of mobility region from pBR322
    242..396     -  CDS            lacZα (fragment): LacZα fragment of β-galactosidase; lacZ fragment
   1989..2699    +  CDS            mTagBFP2: mTagBFP2 is a basic (constitutively fluorescent) blue fluorescent protein published in 2011, derived from Entacmaea quadricolor. It is reported to be a very rapidly-maturing monomer with very low acid sensitivity.
   2700..2764    +  misc_feature   MCS: multiple cloning site
   2769..2893    +  protein_bind   attR1: mutant version of attR; recombination site for the Gateway® LR reaction LR Clonase™
   2918..2948    +  promoter       lac UV5 promoter: E. coli lac promoter with an "up" mutation
   2972..3001    +  promoter       cat promoter (fragment): promoter of the E. coli cat gene encoding chloramphenicol acetyltransferase
   3002..3658    +  CDS            cat: CAT_ECOLX - Experimental evidence at protein level: Swiss-Prot protein existence level 1. This enzyme is an effector of chloramphenicol resistance in bacteria. From Escherichia coli. This protein is used as a marker in many commonly used cloning vectors, such as pACYC184.
   3840..3998    +  CDS            ccdA (fragment): CCDA_ECO57 - Also known as H, letA. Experimental evidence at protein level: Swiss-Prot protein existence level 1. Antitoxin component of a type II toxin-antitoxin (TA) system which inhibits the post-segregational killing (PSK) of plasmid-free cells, also referred to as a plasmid addiction system. Binds to and blocks the activity of CcdB; will also remove bound CcdB protein from the CcdB-GyrA complex by forming a CcdA-CcdB complex, a process termed rejuvenation. Functions as a transcriptional corepressor for the ccdAB operon, repression also requires CcdB (By similarity). From Escherichia coli
   4003..4305    +  CDS            ccdB: CCDB_ECOLI - Also known as G, letB, letD. Experimental evidence at protein level: Swiss-Prot protein existence level 1. Toxic component of a type II toxin-antitoxin (TA) system, functioning in plasmid maintainence. Responsible for the post- segregational killing (PSK) of plasmid-free cells, also referred to as a plasmid addiction system. Half-life of over 2 hours. Cell killing by CcdB is accompanied by filamentation, defects in chromosome and plasmid segregation, defects in cell division, formation of anucleate cells, decreased DNA synthesis and plasmid loss. Interferes with the activity of DN
   4349..4473    -  protein_bind   attR2: mutant version of attR; recombination site for the Gateway® LR reaction LR Clonase™
   4532..5239    +  terminator     OCS terminator: octopine synthase terminator
   5242..5287    -  misc_feature   MCS (fragment): pUC18/19 multiple cloning site
   5320..5336    -  protein_bind   lac operator: The lac repressor binds to the lac operator to inhibit transcription in E. coli. This inhibition can be relieved by adding lactose or isopropyl-β-D-thiogalactopyranoside (IPTG). lac repressor encoded by lacI
   5344..5374    -  promoter       lac promoter: promoter for the E. coli lac operon
   5389..5410    -  protein_bind   CAP binding site: CAP binding activates transcription in the presence of cAMP. E. coli catabolite activator protein
   5423..5515    -  CDS            lacI (fragment): lac repressor; lacI; The lac repressor binds to the lac operator to inhibit transcription in E. coli. This inhibition can be relieved by adding lactose or isopropyl-β-D-thiogalactopyranoside (IPTG).
   5698..6286    -  rep_origin     ori: high-copy-number ColE1/pMB1/pBR322/pUC origin of replication
   6457..7317    -  CDS            AmpR: β-lactamase; bla; confers resistance to ampicillin, carbenicillin, and related antibiotics
   7318..7422    -  promoter       AmpR promoter: bla
   7517..35      +  CDS            rop (fragment) (across the origin): Rop protein, which maintains plasmids at low copy number; rop
