[The description below was written by a language model from this plasmid's Addgene catalogue record and pLannotate feature annotations shown in this document.]
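Description:
pLCS109 is an empty Gateway destination vector for plant expression, built on the pLCS100 backbone and intended for transient expression in protoplasts after direct transfection. It is a 7.5 kb pUC-type plasmid with a high-copy ColE1/pMB1 origin and an ampicillin resistance gene (AmpR, β-lactamase) under its own promoter. The backbone also retains remnants of lacZα, the lac promoter/operator region, and fragments of bom, rop and lacI. No T-DNA borders or plant selectable marker appear in the feature table, which fits its use for transient rather than stable transformation.

According to the catalogue entry, the expression unit is driven by the Arabidopsis UBQ10 promoter. This promoter was not picked up by the automated annotation, but it presumably lies in the unannotated stretch upstream of the mTagBFP2 coding sequence. mTagBFP2, a rapidly maturing monomeric blue fluorescent protein, is followed by a short multiple cloning site and then the Gateway cassette: attR1, a chloramphenicol acetyltransferase gene (cat), a ccdA fragment with the ccdB toxin gene, and attR2. An octopine synthase (OCS) terminator closes the unit.

An LR recombination with an entry clone replaces the cat–ccdB segment with the gene of interest, producing a protein tagged with mTagBFP2 at its N-terminus. Because ccdB is lethal to standard E. coli, the unrecombined vector is maintained in a ccdB-tolerant strain under chloramphenicol and ampicillin selection, and non-recombinant plasmids are counter-selected after the LR reaction. The vector belongs to a toolkit of Gateway- and Gibson-compatible plant vectors and suits uses such as imaging blue fluorescent fusion proteins in protoplasts.
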