Addgene plasmid #209330: pLCS109
Purpose: (Empty Backbone) Gateway cloning compatible vector for transient expression in protoplasts. Arabidopsis UBQ10 promoter for N-terminal mTagBFP2 fusion protein.
Depositing lab: Lucia Strader. Depositing organization: Duke University. Publication: An improved toolkit of gateway- and gibson assembly-compatible vectors for protoplast transfection and agrobacterium-mediated plant transformation. Allen JR, Flanagan M, Pathak S, Emenecker SK, Emenecker RJ, Strader LC. BMC Res Notes. 2025 Apr 8;18(1):149. doi: 10.1186/s13104-025-07231-1. PubMed 40200324.
Backbone
  Vector backbone: pLCS100
  Vector type: Plant Expression
Growth in bacteria
  Bacterial resistance: Chloramphenicol and Ampicillin, 25 & 100 μg/mL
  Growth temperature: 37°C
  Growth strain: ccdB Survival
  Copy number: High Copy
Gene/Insert
  Gene/Insert name: None
Terms and licenses: Academic/Nonprofit Terms; Industry Terms: Not Available to Industry
Depositor comments: Please visit https://doi.org/10.21203/rs.3.rs-3558280/v1 for preprint.
How to cite: pLCS109 was a gift from Lucia Strader (Addgene plasmid # 209330 ; http://n2t.net/addgene:209330 ; RRID:Addgene_209330)
